>Addgene plasmid #119317 | PHAGE-P CMVt N-HA hE6-AP II (AA 1-87) | addgene full sequence | sequence record 251160 | Addgene NGS Result
TGGAAGGGCTAATTCACTCCCAAAGAAGACAAGATATCCTTGATCTGTGGATCTACCACACACAAGGCTA
CTTCCCTGATTAGCAGAACTACACACCAGGGCCAGGGGTCAGATATCCACTGACCTTTGGATGGTGCTAC
AAGCTAGTACCAGTTGAGCCAGATAAGGTAGAAGAGGCCAATAAAGGAGAGAACACCAGCTTGTTACACC
CTGTGAGCCTGCATGGGATGGATGACCCGGAGAGAGAAGTGTTAGAGTGGAGGTTTGACAGCCGCCTAGC
ATTTCATCACGTGGCCCGAGAGCTGCATCCGGAGTACTTCAAGAACTGCTGATATCGAGCTTGCTACAAG
GGACTTTCCGCTGGGGACTTTCCAGGGAGGCGTGGCCTGGGCGGGACTGGGGAGTGGCGAGCCCTCAGAT
CCTGCATATAAGCAGCTGCTTTTTGCCTGTACTGGGTCTCTCTGGTTAGACCAGATCTGAGCCTGGGAGC
TCTCTGGCTAACTAGGGAACCCACTGCTTAAGCCTCAATAAAGCTTGCCTTGAGTGCTTCAAGTAGTGTG
TGCCCGTCTGTTGTGTGACTCTGGTAACTAGAGATCCCTCAGACCCTTTTAGTCAGTGTGGAAAATCTCT
AGCAGTGGCGCCCGAACAGGGACTTGAAAGCGAAAGGGAAACCAGAGGAGCTCTCTCGACGCAGGACTCG
GCTTGCTGAAGCGCGCACGGCAAGAGGCGAGGGGCGGCGACTGGTGAGTACGCCAAAAATTTTGACTAGC
GGAGGCTAGAAGGAGAGAGATGGGTGCGAGAGCGTCAGTATTAAGCGGGGGAGAATTAGATCGCGATGGG
AAAAAATTCGGTTAAGGCCAGGGGGAAAGAAAAAATATAAATTAAAACATATAGTATGGGCAAGCAGGGA
GCTAGAACGATTCGCAGTTAATCCTGGCCTGTTAGAAACATCAGAAGGCTGTAGACAAATACTGGGACAG
CTACAACCATCCCTTCAGACAGGATCAGAAGAACTTAGATCATTATATAATACAGTAGCAACCCTCTATT
GTGTGCATCAAAGGATAGAGATAAAAGACACCAAGGAAGCTTTAGACAAGATAGAGGAAGAGCAAAACAA
AAGTAAGACCACCGCACAGCAAGCGGCCGGCCGCTGATCTTCAGACCTGGAGGAGGAGATATGAGGGACA
ATTGGAGAAGTGAATTATATAAATATAAAGTAGTAAAAATTGAACCATTAGGAGTAGCACCCACCAAGGC
AAAGAGAAGAGTGGTGCAGAGAGAAAAAAGAGCAGTGGGAATAGGAGCTTTGTTCCTTGGGTTCTTGGGA
GCAGCAGGAAGCACTATGGGCGCAGCGTCAATGACGCTGACGGTACAGGCCAGACAATTATTGTCTGGTA
TAGTGCAGCAGCAGAACAATTTGCTGAGGGCTATTGAGGCGCAACAGCATCTGTTGCAACTCACAGTCTG
GGGCATCAAGCAGCTCCAGGCAAGAATCCTGGCTGTGGAAAGATACCTAAAGGATCAACAGCTCCTGGGG
ATTTGGGGTTGCTCTGGAAAACTCATTTGCACCACTGCTGTGCCTTGGAATGCTAGTTGGAGTAATAAAT
CTCTGGAACAGATTTGGAATCACACGACCTGGATGGAGTGGGACAGAGAAATTAACAATTACACAAGCTT
AATACACTCCTTAATTGAAGAATCGCAAAACCAGCAAGAAAAGAATGAACAAGAATTATTGGAATTAGAT
AAATGGGCAAGTTTGTGGAATTGGTTTAACATAACAAATTGGCTGTGGTATATAAAATTATTCATAATGA
TAGTAGGAGGCTTGGTAGGTTTAAGAATAGTTTTTGCTGTACTTTCTATAGTGAATAGAGTTAGGCAGGG
ATATTCACCATTATCGTTTCAGACCCACCTCCCAACCCCGAGGGGACCCGACAGGCCCGAAGGAATAGAA
GAAGAAGGTGGAGAGAGAGACAGAGACAGATCCATTCGATTAGTGAACGGATCTCGACGGTATCGCCGAA
TTCACAAATGGCAGTATTCATCCACAATTTTAAAAGAAAAGGGGGGATTGGGGGGTACAGTGCAGGGGAA
AGAATAGTAGACATAATAGCAACAGACATACAAACTAAAGAATTACAAAAACAAATTACAAAAATTCAAA
ATTTTCGGGTTTATTACAGGGACAGCAGAGATCCAGTTTGGACTAGTGGAGTTCCGCGTTACATAACTTA
CGGTAAATGGCCCGCCTGGCTGACCGCCCAACGACCCCCGCCCATTGACGTCAATAATGACGTATGTTCC
CATAGTAACGCCAATAGGGACTTTCCATTGACGTCAATGGGTGGAGTATTTACGGTAAACTGCCCACTTG
GCAGTACATCAAGTGTATCATATGCCAAGTACGCCCCCTATTGACGTCAATGACGGTAAATGGCCCGCCT
GGCATTATGCCCAGTACATGACCTTATGGGACTTTCCTACTTGGCAGTACATCTACGTATTAGTCATCGC
TATTACCATGGTGATGCGGTTTTGGCAGTACATCAATGGGCGTGGATAGCGGTTTGACTCACGGGGATTT
CCAAGTCTCCACCCCATTGACGTCAATGGGAGTTTGTTTTGGCACCAAAATCAACGGGACTTTCCAAAAT
GTCGTAACAACTCCGCCCCATTGACGCAAATGGGCGGTAGGCGTGTACGGTGGGAGGTCTATATAAGCAG
AGCTCTCCCTATCAGTGATAGAGATCTCCCTATCAGTGATAGAGATCGTCGACGAGCTCGTTTAGTGAAC
CGTCAGATCGCCTGGAGACGCCATCCACGCTGTTTTGACCTCCATAGAAGACACCGGGACCGATCCAGCC
TCCGGACTCTAGCGTTTAAACGCTAGCCACCATGGCGTACCCATACGATGTTCCAGATTACGCTGCTCGA
GGTTATCAAACAAGTTTGTACAAAAAAGTTGGCACCATGGAGAAGCTGCACCAGTGTTATTGGAAATCAG
GAGAACCTCAGTCTGACGACATTGAAGCTAGCCGAATGAAGCGAGCAGCTGCAAAGCATCTAATAGAACG
CTACTACCACCAGTTAACTGAGGGCTGTGGAAATGAAGCCTGCACGAATGAGTTTTGTGCTTCCTGTCCA
ACTTTTCTTCGTATGGATAATAATGCAGCAGCTATTAAAGCCCTCGAGCTTTATAAGATTAATGCAAAAC
TCTGTGATCCTCATCCCTGACCCAACTTTCTTGTACAAAGTGGTTCGATAACGAATTCTACCGGGTAGGG
GAGGCGCTTTTCCCAAGGCAGTCTGGAGCATGCGCTTTAGCAGCCCCGCTGGGCACTTGGCGCTACACAA
GTGGCCTCTGGCCTCGCACACATTCCACATCCACCGGTAGGCGCCAACCGGCTCCGTTCTTTGGTGGCCC
CTTCGCGCCACCTTCTACTCCTCCCCTAGTCAGGAAGTTCCCCCCCGCCCCGCAGCTCGCGTCGTGCAGG
ACGTGACAAATGGAAGTAGCACGTCTCACTAGTCTCGTGCAGATGGACAGCACCGCTGAGCAATGGAAGC
GGGTAGGCCTTTGGGGCAGCGGCCAATAGCAGCTTTGCTCCTTCGCTTTCTGGGCTCAGAGGCTGGGAAG
GGGTGGGTCCGGGGGCGGGCTCAGGGGCGGGCTCAGGGGCGGGGCGGGCGCCCGAAGGTCCTCCGGAGGC
CCGGCATTCTGCACGCTTCAAAAGCGCACGTCTGCCGCGCTGTTCTCCTCTTCCTCATCTCCGGGCCTTT
CGACCTGCAGCCCAAGCTTACCATGACCGAGTACAAGCCCACGGTGCGCCTCGCCACCCGCGACGACGTC
CCCAGGGCCGTACGCACCCTCGCCGCCGCGTTCGCCGACTACCCCGCCACGCGCCACACCGTCGATCCGG
ACCGCCACATCGAGCGGGTCACCGAGCTGCAAGAACTCTTCCTCACGCGCGTCGGGCTCGACATCGGCAA
GGTGTGGGTCGCGGACGACGGCGCCGCGGTGGCGGTCTGGACCACGCCGGAGAGCGTCGAAGCGGGGGCG
GTGTTCGCCGAGATCGGCCCGCGCATGGCCGAGTTGAGCGGTTCCCGGCTGGCCGCGCAGCAACAGATGG
AAGGCCTCCTGGCGCCGCACCGGCCCAAGGAGCCCGCGTGGTTCCTGGCCACCGTCGGCGTCTCGCCCGA
CCACCAGGGCAAGGGTCTGGGCAGCGCCGTCGTGCTCCCCGGAGTGGAGGCGGCCGAGCGCGCCGGGGTG
CCCGCCTTCCTGGAGACCTCCGCGCCCCGCAACCTCCCCTTCTACGAGCGGCTCGGCTTCACCGTCACCG
CCGACGTCGAGGTGCCCGAAGGACCGCGCACCTGGTGCATGACCCGCAAGCCCGGTGCCTGACGCCCGCC
CCACGACCCGCAGCGCCCGACCGAAAGGAGCGCACGACCCCATGCATCGATAGATCCTAATCAACCTCTG
GATTACAAAATTTGTGAAAGATTGACTGGTATTCTTAACTATGTTGCTCCTTTTACGCTATGTGGATACG
CTGCTTTAATGCCTTTGTATCATGCTATTGCTTCCCGTATGGCTTTCATTTTCTCCTCCTTGTATAAATC
CTGGTTGCTGTCTCTTTATGAGGAGTTGTGGCCCGTTGTCAGGCAACGTGGCGTGGTGTGCACTGTGTTT
GCTGACGCAACCCCCACTGGTTGGGGCATTGCCACCACCTGTCAGCTCCTTTCCGGGACTTTCGCTTTCC
CCCTCCCTATTGCCACGGCGGAACTCATCGCCGCCTGCCTTGCCCGCTGCTGGACAGGGGCTCGGCTGTT
GGGCACTGACAATTCCGTGGTGTTGTCGGGGAAATCATCGTCCTTTCCTTGGCTGCTCGCCTGTGTTGCC
ACCTGGATTCTGCGCGGGACGTCCTTCTGCTACGTCCCTTCGGCCCTCAATCCAGCGGACCTTCCTTCCC
GCGGCCTGCTGCCGGCTCTGCGGCCTCTTCCGCGTCTTCGCCTTCGCCCTCAGACGAGTCGGATCTCCCT
TTGGGCCGCCTCCCCGCCTGAGATCCTTTAAGACCAATGACTTACAAGGCAGCTGTAGATCTTAGCCACT
TTTTAAAAGAAAAGGGGGGACTGGAAGGGCTAATTCACTCCCAACGAAGACAAGATCTGCTTTTTGCTTG
TACTGGGTCTCTCTGGTTAGACCAGATCTGAGCCTGGGAGCTCTCTGGCTAACTAGGGAACCCACTGCTT
AAGCCTCAATAAAGCTTGCCTTGAGTGCTTCAAGTAGTGTGTGCCCGTCTGTTGTGTGACTCTGGTAACT
AGAGATCCCTCAGACCCTTTTAGTCAGTGTGGAAAATCTCTAGCAGTAGTAGTTCATGTCATCTTATTAT
TCAGTATTTATAACTTGCAAAGAAATGAATATCAGAGAGTGAGAGGCCCGGGTTAATTAAGGAAAGGGCT
AGATCATTCTTGAAGACGAAAGGGCCTCGTGATACGCCTATTTTTATAGGTTAATGTCATGATAATAATG
GTTTCTTAGACGTCAGGTGGCACTTTTCGGGGAAATGTGCGCGGAACCCCTATTTGTTTATTTTTCTAAA
TACATTCAAATATGTATCCGCTCATGAGACAATAACCCTGATAAATGCTTCAATAATATTGAAAAAGGAA
GAGTATGAGTATTCAACATTTCCGTGTCGCCCTTATTCCCTTTTTTGCGGCATTTTGCCTTCCTGTTTTT
GCTCACCCAGAAACGCTGGTGAAAGTAAAAGATGCTGAAGATCAGTTGGGTGCACGAGTGGGTTACATCG
AACTGGATCTCAACAGCGGTAAGATCCTTGAGAGTTTTCGCCCCGAAGAACGTTTTCCAATGATGAGCAC
TTTTAAAGTTCTGCTATGTGGCGCGGTATTATCCCGTGTTGACGCCGGGCAAGAGCAACTCGGTCGCCGC
ATACACTATTCTCAGAATGACTTGGTTGAGTACTCACCAGTCACAGAAAAGCATCTTACGGATGGCATGA
CAGTAAGAGAATTATGCAGTGCTGCCATAACCATGAGTGATAACACTGCGGCCAACTTACTTCTGACAAC
GATCGGAGGACCGAAGGAGCTAACCGCTTTTTTGCACAACATGGGGGATCATGTAACTCGCCTTGATCGT
TGGGAACCGGAGCTGAATGAAGCCATACCAAACGACGAGCGTGACACCACGATGCCTGTAGCAATGGCAA
CAACGTTGCGCAAACTATTAACTGGCGAACTACTTACTCTAGCTTCCCGGCAACAATTAATAGACTGGAT
GGAGGCGGATAAAGTTGCAGGACCACTTCTGCGCTCGGCCCTTCCGGCTGGCTGGTTTATTGCTGATAAA
TCTGGAGCCGGTGAGCGTGGGTCTCGCGGTATCATTGCAGCACTGGGGCCAGATGGTAAGCCCTCCCGTA
TCGTAGTTATCTACACGACGGGGAGTCAGGCAACTATGGATGAACGAAATAGACAGATCGCTGAGATAGG
TGCCTCACTGATTAAGCATTGGTAACTGTCAGACCAAGTTTACTCATATATACTTTAGATTGATTTAAAA
CTTCATTTTTAATTTAAAAGGATCTAGGTGAAGATCCTTTTTGATAATCTCATGACCAAAATCCCTTAAC
GTGAGTTTTCGTTCCACTGAGCGTCAGACCCCGTAGAAAAGATCAAAGGATCTTCTTGAGATCCTTTTTT
TCTGCGCGTAATCTGCTGCTTGCAAACAAAAAAACCACCGCTACCAGCGGTGGTTTGTTTGCCGGATCAA
GAGCTACCAACTCTTTTTCCGAAGGTAACTGGCTTCAGCAGAGCGCAGATACCAAATACTGTTCTTCTAG
TGTAGCCGTAGTTAGGCCACCACTTCAAGAACTCTGTAGCACCGCCTACATACCTCGCTCTGCTAATCCT
GTTACCAGTGGCTGCTGCCAGTGGCGATAAGTCGTGTCTTACCGGGTTGGACTCAAGACGATAGTTACCG
GATAAGGCGCAGCGGTCGGGCTGAACGGGGGGTTCGTGCACACAGCCCAGCTTGGAGCGAACGACCTACA
CCGAACTGAGATACCTACAGCGTGAGCTATGAGAAAGCGCCACGCTTCCCGAAGGGAGAAAGGCGGACAG
GTATCCGGTAAGCGGCAGGGTCGGAACAGGAGAGCGCACGAGGGAGCTTCCAGGGGGAAACGCCTGGTAT
CTTTATAGTCCTGTCGGGTTTCGCCACCTCTGACTTGAGCGTCGATTTTTGTGATGCTCGTCAGGGGGGC
GGAGCCTATGGAAAAACGCCAGCAACGCGGCCTTTTTACGGTTCCTGGCCTTTTGCTGGCCTTTTGCTCA
CATGTTCTTTCCTGCGTTATCCCCTGATTCTGTGGATAACCGTATTACCGCCTTTGAGTGAGCTGATACC
GCTCGCCGCAGCCGAACGACCGAGCGCAGCGAGTCAGTGAGCGAGGAAGCGGAAGAGCGCCCAATACGCA
AACCGCCTCTCCCCGCGCGTTGGCCGATTCATTAATGCAGCAAGCTCATGGCTGACTAATTTTTTTTATT
TATGCAGAGGCCGAGGCCGCCTCGGCCTCTGAGCTATTCCAGAAGTAGTGAGGAGGCTTTTTTGGAGGCC
TAGGCTTTTGCAAAAAGCTCCCCGTGGCACGACAGGTTTCCCGACTGGAAAGCGGGCAGTGAGCGCAACG
CAATTAATGTGAGTTAGCTCACTCATTAGGCACCCCAGGCTTTACACTTTATGCTTCCGGCTCGTATGTT
GTGTGGAATTGTGAGCGGATAACAATTTCACACAGGAAACAGCTATGACATGATTACGAATTTCACAAAT
AAAGCATTTTTTTCACTGCATTCTAGTTGTGGTTTGTCCAAACTCATCAATGTATCTTATCATGTCTGGA
TCAACTGGATAACTCAAGCTAACCAAAATCATCCCAAACTTCCCACCCCATACCCTATTACCACTGCCAA
TTACCTGTGGTTTCATTTACTCTAAACCTGTGATTCCTCTGAATTATTTTCATTTTAAAGAAATTGTATT
TGTTAAATATGTACTACAAACTTAGTAGT
Features (pLannotate 1.2.2; 31 found; start..end, strand, type, name):
    377..634     +  LTR            5' LTR (truncated): truncated 5' long terminal repeat (LTR) from HIV-1
    681..806     +  misc_feature   HIV-1 Ψ: packaging signal of human immunodeficiency virus type 1
    790..1128    +  CDS            HIV-1 gag (fragment): gag protein from human immunodeficiency virus 1; gag
   1303..1536    +  misc_feature   RRE: The Rev response element (RRE) of HIV-1 allows for Rev-dependent mRNA export from the nucleus to the cytoplasm.
   1913..2013    +  CDS            Rev (fragment): human immunodeficiency virus 1 (HIV-1) Rev protein; rev; enhances nuclear export of unspliced and incompletely spliced viral mRNAs
   2058..2175    +  misc_feature   cPPT/CTS: central polypurine tract and central termination sequence of HIV-1
   2227..2530    +  enhancer       CMV enhancer: human cytomegalovirus immediate early enhancer
   2531..2734    +  promoter       CMV promoter: human cytomegalovirus (CMV) immediate early promoter
   2736..2755    +  promoter       PLtetO-1 promoter (fragment): modified phage lambda PL promoter with tet operator sites (Lutz and Bujard, 1997)
   2757..2776    +  promoter       PLtetO-1 promoter (fragment): modified phage lambda PL promoter with tet operator sites (Lutz and Bujard, 1997)
   2784..2817    +  promoter       TRE3GV promoter (fragment): 3rd-generation Tet-responsive promoter that can be activated by binding of Tet-On® 3G, optimized for retroviral and lentiviral vectors
   2908..2934    +  CDS            3xHA (fragment): three tandem HA epitope tags
   2951..2968    +  protein_bind   attB1 (fragment): mutant version of attB; core recombination site for the Gateway® BP reaction BP Clonase™
   2977..3237    +  CDS            UBE3A (fragment): UBE3A_HUMAN - Also known as E6AP From Homo sapiens (Human).
   3240..3264    -  protein_bind   attB2: mutant version of attB; recombination site for the Gateway® BP reaction BP Clonase™
   3283..3782    +  promoter       PGK promoter: mouse phosphoglycerate kinase 1 promoter
   3803..4402    +  CDS            PuroR: puromycin N-acetyltransferase; pac from Streptomyces alboniger; confers resistance to puromycin
   4469..5057    +  misc_feature   WPRE: woodchuck hepatitis virus posttranscriptional regulatory element
   5065..5130    +  CDS            nef (fragment): NEF_HV1Z2 - Experimental evidence at protein level: Swiss-Prot protein existence level 1. Extracellular Nef protein targets CD4(+) T-lymphocytes for apoptosis by interacting with CXCR4 surface receptors. From Human immunodeficiency virus type 1 group M subtype D (isolate Z2/CDC-Z34) (HIV-1).
   5132..5365    +  LTR            3' LTR (ΔU3): self-inactivating 3' long terminal repeat (LTR) from HIV-1
   5570..5674    +  promoter       AmpR promoter: bla
   5675..6535    +  CDS            AmpR: β-lactamase; bla; confers resistance to ampicillin, carbenicillin, and related antibiotics
   6706..7294    +  rep_origin     ori: high-copy-number ColE1/pMB1/pBR322/pUC origin of replication
   7477..7531    +  CDS            lacI (fragment): lac repressor; lacI; The lac repressor binds to the lac operator to inhibit transcription in E. coli. This inhibition can be relieved by adding lactose or isopropyl-β-D-thiogalactopyranoside (IPTG).
   7537..7630    +  rep_origin     SV40 ori (fragment): SV40 origin of replication
   7655..7692    +  CDS            lacI (fragment): lac repressor; lacI; The lac repressor binds to the lac operator to inhibit transcription in E. coli. This inhibition can be relieved by adding lactose or isopropyl-β-D-thiogalactopyranoside (IPTG).
   7705..7726    +  protein_bind   CAP binding site: CAP binding activates transcription in the presence of cAMP. E. coli catabolite activator protein
   7741..7771    +  promoter       lac promoter: promoter for the E. coli lac operon
   7779..7795    +  protein_bind   lac operator: The lac repressor binds to the lac operator to inhibit transcription in E. coli. This inhibition can be relieved by adding lactose or isopropyl-β-D-thiogalactopyranoside (IPTG). lac repressor encoded by lacI
   7829..7912    +  polyA_signal   SV40 poly(A) signal (fragment): SV40 polyadenylation signal
   8079..329     +  CDS            nef (fragment) (across the origin): NEF_HV1BR - Experimental evidence at protein level: Swiss-Prot protein existence level 1. Extracellular Nef protein targets CD4(+) T-lymphocytes for apoptosis by interacting with CXCR4 surface receptors (PubMed:14990729). From Human immunodeficiency virus type 1 group M subtype B (isolate BRU/LAI) (HIV-1).
