[The description below was written by a language model from this plasmid's Addgene catalogue record and pLannotate feature annotations shown in this document.]
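Description:
PHAGE-P CMVt N-HA hE6-AP II (AA 1-87) is an HIV-1-based lentiviral expression vector built on the PHAGE backbone, about 8.1 kb in total, for delivering an HA-tagged N-terminal fragment of human UBE3A (E6-AP) into mammalian cells. It is propagated in E. coli through a high-copy ColE1/pUC-type origin with ampicillin resistance (AmpR). The viral portion carries a truncated 5' LTR, the Ψ packaging signal with a partial gag sequence, the Rev response element, the cPPT/CTS, a WPRE to enhance transcript expression, and a ΔU3 self-inactivating 3' LTR. These elements allow the RNA genome to be packaged when helper functions are supplied in trans, while leaving the integrated provirus without LTR promoter activity.

The payload is a 261 bp insert encoding only amino acids 1-87 of UBE3A, introduced by Gateway cloning and flanked by attB1 and attB2 sites, with an N-terminal HA epitope supplied by the backbone. Expression is driven by the CMV enhancer and promoter. Short tet operator-like matches immediately downstream, together with the "CMVt" in the name, suggest a tetracycline-regulatable CMV promoter, although the record does not state this explicitly. A separate mouse PGK promoter drives puromycin N-acetyltransferase for selection of transduced cells. The catalogue entry is inconsistent about the isoform, with the name and insert field giving E6-AP II and the purpose line giving E6-AP I. The associated publication concerns the Zn-binding N-terminal AZUL domain of UBE3A, Angelman syndrome-associated point mutations and proteasome binding, so this fragment is probably meant for studying interactions of that N-terminal region, for example via HA-based detection or pull-down.
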