Addgene plasmid #119317: PHAGE-P CMVt N-HA hE6-AP II (AA 1-87)
Purpose: lentiviral vector for expression of HA-Tagged E6-AP I AA 1-87 in mammalian cells
Depositing lab: Peter Howley. Depositing organization: Harvard Medical School. Publication: Angelman syndrome-associated point mutations in the Zn-binding N-terminal (AZUL) domain of UBE3A ubiquitin ligase inhibit binding to the proteasome. Kuhnle S, Martinez-Noel G, Leclere F, Hayes SD, Harper JW, Howley PM. J Biol Chem. 2018 Sep 26. pii: RA118.004653. doi: 10.1074/jbc.RA118.004653. PubMed 30257870.
Backbone
  Vector backbone: PHAGE
  Backbone size w/o insert (bp): 7818
  Total vector size (bp): 8079
  Vector type: Lentiviral
  Selectable markers: Puromycin
Growth in bacteria
  Bacterial resistance: Ampicillin, 100 μg/mL
  Growth temperature: 37°C
  Growth strain: NEB Stable
  Copy number: Unknown
Gene/Insert
  Gene/Insert name: E6-AP II (alt name: UBE3A)
  Species: H. sapiens (human)
  Insert size (bp): 261
  Mutation: Only AA 1-87
  Entrez Gene: UBE3A (a.k.a. ANCR, AS, E6-AP, EPVE6AP, HPVE6A, PIX1)
  Promoter: CMV
  Tag / fusion protein: HA (N terminal on backbone)
  Cloning method: Gateway Cloning
  Sequencing primers: 5′ CMV-F; 3′ MSCV-rev
Terms and licenses: Academic/Nonprofit Terms; Industry Terms: Not Available to Industry
How to cite: PHAGE-P CMVt N-HA hE6-AP II (AA 1-87) was a gift from Peter Howley (Addgene plasmid # 119317 ; http://n2t.net/addgene:119317 ; RRID:Addgene_119317)
